Addgene plasmid #132647: Hy_pSirup eGFP SV40
Purpose: Expresses eGFP mRNA from the Drosophila Sirup promoter
Depositing lab: Jeremy Wilusz. Depositing organization: University of Pennsylvania. Publication: The Integrator complex cleaves nascent mRNAs to attenuate transcription. Tatomer DC, Elrod ND, Liang D, Xiao MS, Jiang JZ, Jonathan M, Huang KL, Wagner EJ, Cherry S, Wilusz JE. Genes Dev. 2019 Sep 17. pii: gad.330167.119. doi: 10.1101/gad.330167.119. PubMed 31530651.
Backbone
  Vector backbone: Hy_pMtnA eGFP
  Total vector size (bp): 8427
  Vector type: Insect Expression
  Selectable markers: Hygromycin
Growth in bacteria
  Bacterial resistance: Ampicillin, 100 μg/mL
  Growth temperature: 37°C
  Growth strain: DH5alpha
  Copy number: Unknown
Gene/Insert
  Gene/Insert name: eGFP
  Promoter: Sirup
  Cloning method: Restriction Enzyme; 5′ cloning site EcoRV (not destroyed); 3′ cloning site NotI (not destroyed)
  Sequencing primers: 5′ CTACCTGCCTGGACAGCATG
Terms and licenses: Academic/Nonprofit Terms; Industry Terms: Not Available to Industry
How to cite: Hy_pSirup eGFP SV40 was a gift from Jeremy Wilusz (Addgene plasmid # 132647 ; http://n2t.net/addgene:132647 ; RRID:Addgene_132647)
