[The description below was written by a language model from this plasmid's Addgene catalogue record and pLannotate feature annotations shown in this document.]
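Description:
Hy_pSirup eGFP SV40 is an insect expression plasmid of roughly 8.4 kb, derived from the Hy_pMtnA eGFP backbone and designed to produce eGFP mRNA in Drosophila cells under the control of the Drosophila Sirup promoter. In bacteria it is maintained through a high-copy ColE1/pUC-type origin and selected with ampicillin via the β-lactamase gene and its native promoter. For selection in insect cells it carries a hygromycin resistance cassette in which the strong promoter from the Drosophila copia transposable element drives the hygromycin phosphotransferase gene. This is followed by SV40-derived sequences (small t antigen intron, T antigen fragments and an SV40 polyadenylation signal) that serve as the 3′ processing region of the marker transcript. Short fragments annotated as tetracycline resistance and other bacterial open reading frames appear to be non-functional backbone remnants.

The reporter unit consists of the EGFP coding sequence followed immediately by an SV40 poly(A) signal, which directs cleavage and polyadenylation of the transcript, as the construct name indicates. The Sirup promoter itself is not picked up by the automated annotation. Given the catalogue entry and the position of EGFP, it presumably occupies the unannotated region upstream of the coding sequence, next to a fragment of a pBluescript-type multiple cloning site. The insert is recorded as cloned between EcoRV and NotI sites, both of which are retained.

The hygromycin marker allows selection of stably transfected Drosophila cells. According to the associated publication title, the plasmid comes from work on how the Integrator complex cleaves nascent mRNAs to attenuate transcription, which suggests use as a promoter-specific eGFP reporter of transcriptional output.
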