Features (pLannotate 1.2.2; 16 found; start..end, strand, type, name):
    454..486     -  misc_feature   MCS (fragment): pBluescript multiple cloning site
    490..1209    +  CDS            EGFP: the original enhanced GFP (Yang et al., 1996) mammalian codon-optimized
   1218..1339    +  polyA_signal   SV40 poly(A) signal: SV40 polyadenylation signal
   1364..1665    +  CDS            TcR (fragment): tetracycline efflux protein; tet; confers resistance to tetracycline
   1907..2035    -  CDS            YPB1_ECOLX (fragment): Protein predicted: Swiss-Prot protein existence level 4. From Escherichia coli.
   2220..2808    -  rep_origin     ori: high-copy-number ColE1/pMB1/pBR322/pUC origin of replication
   2979..3839    -  CDS            AmpR: β-lactamase; bla; confers resistance to ampicillin, carbenicillin, and related antibiotics
   3840..3944    -  promoter       AmpR promoter: bla
   5426..5705    +  promoter       copia promoter: strong promoter from the Drosophila transposable element copia (Sinclair et al., 1986)
   5751..6776    +  CDS            HygR: aminoglycoside phosphotransferase from E. coli; aph(4)-Ia; confers resistance to hygromycin
   6794..7066    +  CDS            yokD (fragment): YOKD_BACSU - Experimental evidence at protein level: Swiss-Prot protein existence level 1. May contribute to antibiotic resistance. From Bacillus subtilis (strain 168).
   7063..7137    +  CDS            small t antigen (fragment): SV40 (simian virus 40) small t antigen
   7139..7204    +  intron         small t intron: SV40 (simian virus 40) small t antigen intron
   7334..7354    +  CDS            SV40 NLS: nuclear localization signal of SV40 (simian virus 40) large T antigen
   7673..7756    +  CDS            large T antigen (fragment): large T antigen from SV40 (simian virus 40)
   7779..7900    +  polyA_signal   SV40 poly(A) signal: SV40 polyadenylation signal
>Addgene plasmid #132647 | Hy_pSirup eGFP SV40 | addgene full sequence | sequence record 258486 | Addgene NGS Result
ATCTTGAGTAAATGGTTGGCTTTTAATACGTTTTAGTTGCAATATTTTTCGCAGTTTCTTTTTTACAAAA
ACGGATTTAAATTTAAAAGCCAGCGTTGCCAGATAGCATGTAGCTATAGTTGCCGTTCAATGCCTAGCAG
AGTCATGCACCCTGGTGTGCGTCTCCGCTGTGCGTATTTTATGGCTATATTTAGTACATTTTCAGTGCCA
CCACAACATATGGCACAATAAATAAAGCAACTAAACAAGCAACGCGGGCTATAAAAGCGAAACGCAGCCT
CGCAGATTGCAATTCAGACGCGAAGCAACAAGCAAGTGACATTGACTCCCAACCGAAAGTGAGACTTTTG
AGTAAACACACAAAGTGTACCTGCGACTAAGAAGCGAACAAAAACGAAGATTCGCCGGCATCATCTTGCA
TAACCGATAAAGGAAATCCAAACAAAAAACAAACTCGAGGTCGACGGTATCGATAAGCTTGATATCACCA
TGGTGAGCAAGGGCGAGGAGCTGTTCACCGGGGTGGTGCCCATCCTGGTCGAGCTGGACGGCGACGTAAA
CGGCCACAAGTTCAGCGTGTCCGGCGAGGGCGAGGGCGATGCCACCTACGGCAAGCTGACCCTGAAGTTC
ATCTGCACCACCGGCAAGCTGCCCGTGCCCTGGCCCACCCTCGTGACCACCCTGACCTACGGCGTGCAGT
GCTTCAGCCGCTACCCCGACCACATGAAGCAGCACGACTTCTTCAAGTCCGCCATGCCCGAAGGCTACGT
CCAGGAGCGCACCATCTTCTTCAAGGACGACGGCAACTACAAGACCCGCGCCGAGGTGAAGTTCGAGGGC
GACACCCTGGTGAACCGCATCGAGCTGAAGGGCATCGACTTCAAGGAGGACGGCAACATCCTGGGGCACA
AGCTGGAGTACAACTACAACAGCCACAACGTCTATATCATGGCCGACAAGCAGAAGAACGGCATCAAGGT
GAACTTCAAGATCCGCCACAACATCGAGGACGGCAGCGTGCAGCTCGCCGACCACTACCAGCAGAACACC
CCCATCGGCGACGGCCCCGTGCTGCTGCCCGACAACCACTACCTGAGCACCCAGTCCGCCCTGAGCAAAG
ACCCCAACGAGAAGCGCGATCACATGGTCCTGCTGGAGTTCGTGACCGCCGCCGGGATCACTCTCGGCAT
GGACGAGCTGTACAAGTAAGCGGCCGCAACTTGTTTATTGCAGCTTATAATGGTTACAAATAAAGCAATA
GCATCACAAATTTCACAAATAAAGCATTTTTTTCACTGCATTCTAGTTGTGGTTTGTCCAAACTCATCAA
TGTATCTTAACTAGTGGATCCACTAGGGGCCGCCGACGCGAGGCTGGATGGCCTTCCCCATTATGATTCT
TCTCGCTTCCGGCGGCATCGGGATGCCCGCGTTGCAGGCCATGCTGTCCAGGCAGGTAGATGACGACCAT
CAGGGACAGCTTCAAGGATCGCTCGCGGCTCTTACCAGCCTAACTTCGATCATTGGACCGCTGATCGTCA
CGGCGATTTATGCCGCCTCGGCGAGCACATGGAACGGGTTGGCATGGATTGTAGGCGCCGCCCTATACCT
TGTCTGCCTCCCCGCGTTGCGTCGCGGTGCATGGAGCCGGGCCACCTCGACCTGAATGGAAGCCGGCGGC
ACCTCGCTAACGGATTCACCACTCCAAGAATTGGAGCCAATCAATTCTTGCGGAGAACTGTGAATGCGCA
AACCAACCCTTGGCAGAACATATCCATCGCGTCCGCCATCTCCAGCAGCCGCACGCGGCGCATCTCGGGC
AGCGTTGGGTCCTGGCCACGGGTGCGCATGATCGTGCTCCTGTCGTTGAGGACCCGGCTAGGCTGGCGGG
GTTGCCTTACTGGTTAGCAGAATGAATCACCGATACGCGAGCGAACGTGAAGCGACTGCTGCTGCAAAAC
GTCTGCGACCTGAGCAACAACATGAATGGTCTTCGGTTTCCGTGTTTCGTAAAGTCTGGAAACGCGGAAG
TCAGCGCTCTTCCGCTTCCTCGCTCACTGACTCGCTGCGCTCGGTCGTTCGGCTGCGGCGAGCGGTATCA
GCTCACTCAAAGGCGGTAATACGGTTATCCACAGAATCAGGGGATAACGCAGGAAAGAACATGTGAGCAA
AAGGCCAGCAAAAGGCCAGGAACCGTAAAAAGGCCGCGTTGCTGGCGTTTTTCCATAGGCTCCGCCCCCC
TGACGAGCATCACAAAAATCGACGCTCAAGTCAGAGGTGGCGAAACCCGACAGGACTATAAAGATACCAG
GCGTTTCCCCCTGGAAGCTCCCTCGTGCGCTCTCCTGTTCCGACCCTGCCGCTTACCGGATACCTGTCCG
CCTTTCTCCCTTCGGGAAGCGTGGCGCTTTCTCATAGCTCACGCTGTAGGTATCTCAGTTCGGTGTAGGT
CGTTCGCTCCAAGCTGGGCTGTGTGCACGAACCCCCCGTTCAGCCCGACCGCTGCGCCTTATCCGGTAAC
TATCGTCTTGAGTCCAACCCGGTAAGACACGACTTATCGCCACTGGCAGCAGCCACTGGTAACAGGATTA
GCAGAGCGAGGTATGTAGGCGGTGCTACAGAGTTCTTGAAGTGGTGGCCTAACTACGGCTACACTAGAAG
GACAGTATTTGGTATCTGCGCTCTGCTGAAGCCAGTTACCTTCGGAAAAAGAGTTGGTAGCTCTTGATCC
GGCAAACAAACCACCGCTGGTAGCGGTGGTTTTTTTGTTTGCAAGCAGCAGATTACGCGCAGAAAAAAAG
GATCTCAAGAAGATCCTTTGATCTTTTCTACGGGGTCTGACGCTCAGTGGAACGAAAACTCACGTTAAGG
GATTTTGGTCATGAGATTATCAAAAAGGATCTTCACCTAGATCCTTTTAAATTAAAAATGAAGTTTTAAA
TCAATCTAAAGTATATATGAGTAAACTTGGTCTGACAGTTACCAATGCTTAATCAGTGAGGCACCTATCT
CAGCGATCTGTCTATTTCGTTCATCCATAGTTGCCTGACTCCCCGTCGTGTAGATAACTACGATACGGGA
GGGCTTACCATCTGGCCCCAGTGCTGCAATGATACCGCGAGACCCACGCTCACCGGCTCCAGATTTATCA
GCAATAAACCAGCCAGCCGGAAGGGCCGAGCGCAGAAGTGGTCCTGCAACTTTATCCGCCTCCATCCAGT
CTATTAATTGTTGCCGGGAAGCTAGAGTAAGTAGTTCGCCAGTTAATAGTTTGCGCAACGTTGTTGCCAT
TGCTGCAGGCATCGTGGTGTCACGCTCGTCGTTTGGTATGGCTTCATTCAGCTCCGGTTCCCAACGATCA
AGGCGAGTTACATGATCCCCCATGTTGTGCAAAAAAGCGGTTAGCTCCTTCGGTCCTCCGATCGTTGTCA
GAAGTAAGTTGGCCGCAGTGTTATCACTCATGGTTATGGCAGCACTGCATAATTCTCTTACTGTCATGCC
ATCCGTAAGATGCTTTTCTGTGACTGGTGAGTACTCAACCAAGTCATTCTGAGAATAGTGTATGCGGCGA
CCGAGTTGCTCTTGCCCGGCGTCAACACGGGATAATACCGCGCCACATAGCAGAACTTTAAAAGTGCTCA
TCATTGGAAAACGTTCTTCGGGGCGAAAACTCTCAAGGATCTTACCGCTGTTGAGATCCAGTTCGATGTA
ACCCACTCGTGCACCCAACTGATCTTCAGCATCTTTTACTTTCACCAGCGTTTCTGGGTGAGCAAAAACA
GGAAGGCAAAATGCCGCAAAAAAGGGAATAAGGGCGACACGGAAATGTTGAATACTCATACTCTTCCTTT
TTCAATATTATTGAAGCATTTATCAGGGTTATTGTCTCATGAGCGGATACATATTTGAATGTATTTAGAA
AAATAAACAAATAGGGGTTCCGCGCACATTTCCCCGAAAAGTGCCACCTGACGTCTAAGAAACCATTATT
ATCATGACATTAACCTATAAAAATAGGCGTATCACGAGGCCCTTTCGTCTTCAAGAATTCACATTTGTAC
GAATTTTTTTTTTATCAAAAGTTCGAGTTTTTCACCAATTTCCTCATCAACCGAGCAAGGCAAACGGCTT
TGAATAATATGGTGTTATATATACATATATCAAATCGCTGCTGACTGCGTGATTGATGGCCCCAAGATTA
CATATTATCGAATCAGGATTCAGAAGGAGATCAATGTCAAATGCGGACAGGAACATGAAAGACGCCTGTT
ATGCGCAATTAAAAATTTGGGTTTAATTGCTGTGGAAACTGTTGTTGGCGGCATCTTAAGTTCCTGTTTA
ACAACATCAACTACTTATGTACGTAGAAGCGTTTAAGCCATTTGCATACAGATGAGAACTGGCTTTTGTG
CTAATCAGTCAAGATGACTCCGATGATGATGACTCATTACCTGACCAGTTTTCGCTGCTTTCTTTTCAAC
AACTACTTGTATATGTATTGTATCCAATAGCAATACATTGAATTTCCATGGTCTAGTCACGTATTATCAT
TTAATTGACACCAAGTCGTGTTATTGTTGAGCTATCGAGTTCAGCTCAAACATTTCTTATTCCCATGAAT
AAGCCGGCAAAAATATGCAATCTATGAAAGTTAATATAAGCAAACCTTACTTTGACTCAATACCAATGCA
CTTTGTGTCGATAGGTTCACGCAATTGAGGCGATTATTCCGATAACCCAAGCGATTGACTGTTCCCGTTT
CGATTCCAATTGAAATTTGGAAATGTACAATAGTTTTGCTATATGCTGTCAAGTACGCTCTTATCTTCTC
TGGGTTTTCTTCAGAGTTTCGAAACGCTTCTTCTTTTTTTTGTTTTTTTTTTTTTGGAATCTCGTATTTT
GGAAGGGGCTCCCCTCTGGAATTTGTTACACTGTCGTTATCATTGCGAACAAGCGGCCCGAAGCTATCAG
CGACTTTAACATTTACAATGCACTTTTTTACGACCAATTAAATGTACATTTTCCTTTCTTCGCCCGTTGA
TAAGCGAACGCGATGTGGCGCAGGCAATGTGTTGCTCTTGCGACACAAACGCAATCAAAATGGATTCAAT
TTCGCTTTTTCCCAGTGAAACGAAGAACGAACCGACCATCATGATATGCTCCTCTGCATGTTGCGTATTG
AATCAATGACAATTTCAATTAAGCCGCCCGTTCGTCATGCGTTTTCGTGCGCTTCGAAATGCTGATAACG
CTGCTGTCCTCCAACTGCTTTGCATGTGGACACAATTCCATTTATTTAATTCTTTTATTTGGATCGGTTA
AATTAAAAAGCGCCTTGTTACGCATTTAACGTTGTTTCCGGTGCGTGGTGGTTTCATGCTTCTGGGAACG
GCAAATGGGTTTAGGATTGGGAACCCCTCATCATCTGTTGGAATATACTATTCAACCTACAAAAGTAACG
TTAAACAACACTACTTTATATTTGATATGAATGGCCACACCTTTTATGCCATAAAACATATTGTAAGAGA
ATACCACTCTTTTTATTCCTTCTTTCCTTCTTGTACGTTTTTTGCTGTAAGTAGGTCGTGGTGCTGGTGT
TGCAGTTGAAATAACTTAAAATATAAATCATAAAACTCAAACATAAACTTGACTATTTATTTATTTATTA
AGAAAGGAAATATAAATTATAAATTACAACAGGTTATGGACCTGCAGCCAAGCTTGGCGCTCGTCCGGGG
GCAATGAGATATGAAAAAGCCTGAACTCACCGCGACGTCTGTCGAGAAGTTTCTGATCGAAAAGTTCGAC
AGCGTCTCCGACCTGATGCAGCTCTCGGAGGGCGAAGAATCTCGTGCTTTCAGCTTCGATGTAGGAGGGC
GTGGATATGTCCTGCGGGTAAATAGCTGCGCCGATGGTTTCTACAAAGATCGTTATGTTTATCGGCACTT
TGCATCGGCCGCGCTCCCGATTCCGGAAGTGCTTGACATTGGGGAATTCAGCGAGAGCCTGACCTATTGC
ATCTCCCGCCGTGCACAGGGTGTCACGTTGCAAGACCTGCCTGAAACCGAACTGCCCGCTGTTCTGCAGC
CGGTCGCGGAGGCCATGGATGCGATCGCTGCGGCCGATCTTAGCCAGACGAGCGGGTTCGGCCCATTCGG
ACCGCAAGGAATCGGTCAATACACTACATGGCGTGATTTCATATGCGCGATTGCTGATCCCCATGTGTAT
CACTGGCAAACTGTGATGGACGACACCGTCAGTGCGTCCGTCGCGCAGGCTCTCGATGAGCTGATGCTTT
GGGCCGAGGACTGCCCCGAAGTCCGGCACCTCGTGCACGCGGATTTCGGCTCCAACAATGTCCTGACGGA
CAATGGCCGCATAACAGCGGTCATTGACTGGAGCGAGGCGATGTTCGGGGATTCCCAATACGAGGTCGCC
AACATCTTCTTCTGGAGGCCGTGGTTGGCTTGTATGGAGCAGCAGACGCGCTACTTCGAGCGGAGGCATC
CGGAGCTTGCAGGATCGCCGCGGCTCCGGGCGTATATGCTCCGCATTGGTCTTGACCAACTCTATCAGAG
CTTGGTTGACGGCAATTTCGATGATGCAGCTTGGGCGCAGGGTCGATGCGACGCAATCGTCCGATCCGGA
GCCGGGACTGTCGGGCGTACACAAATCGCCCGCAGAAGCGCGGCCGTCTGGACCGATGGCTGTGTAGAAG
TACTCGCCGATAGTGGAAACCGACGCCCCAGCACTCGTCCGAGGGCAAAGGAATAGAGTAGATGCCGACC
GAACAAGAGCTGATTTCGAGAACGCCTCAGCCAGCAACTCGCGCGAGCCTAGCAAGGCAAATGCGAGAGA
ACGGCCTTACGCTTGGTGGCACAGTTCTCGTCCACAGTTCGCTAAGCTCGCTCGGCTGGGTCGCGGGAGG
GCCGGTCGCAGTGATTCAGGCCCTTCTGGATTGTGTTGGTCCCCAGGGCACGATTGTCATGCCCACGCAC
TCGGGTGATCTGACTGATCCCGCAGATTGGAGATCGCCGCCCGTGCCTGCCGATTGGGTGCAGATCTTTG
TGAAGGAACCTTACTTCTGTGGTGTGACATAATTGGACAAACTACCTACAGAGATTTAAAGCTCTAAGGT
AAATATAAAATTTTTAAGTGTATAATGTGTTAAACTACTGATTCTAATTGTTTGTGTATTTTAGATTCCA
ACCTATGGAACTGATGAATGGGAGCAGTGGTGGAATGCCTTTAATGAGGAAAACCTGTTTTGCTCAGAAG
AAATGCCATCTAGTGATGATGAGGCTACTGCTGACTCTCAACATTCTACTCCTCCAAAAAAGAAGAGAAA
GGTAGAAGACCCCAAGGACTTTCCTTCAGAATTGCTAAGTTTTTTGAGTCATGCTGTGTTTAGTAATAGA
ACTCTTGCTTGCTTTGCTATTTACACCACAAAGGAAAAAGCTGCACTGCTATACAAGAAAATTATGGAAA
AATATTCTGTAACCTTTATAAGTAGGCATAACAGTTATAATCATAACATACTGTTTTTTCTTACTCCACA
CAGGCATAGAGTGTCTGCTATTAATAACTATGCTCAAAAATTGTGTACCTTTAGCTTTTTAATTTGTAAA
GGGGTTAATAAGGAATATTTGATGTATAGTGCCTTGACTAGAGATCATAATCAGCCATACCACATTTGTA
GAGGTTTTACTTGCTTTAAAAAACCTCCCACACCTCCCCCTGAACCTGAAACATAAAATGAATGCAATTG
TTGTTGTTAACTTGTTTATTGCAGCTTATAATGGTTACAAATAAAGCAATAGCATCACAAATTTCACAAA
TAAAGCATTTTTTTCACTGCATTCTAGTTGTGGTTTGTCCAAACTCATCAATGTATCTTATCATGTCTGG
ATTAATTAAAACTCCAGAGAATTTCAGTAGCCCTTTACGATTTCGGCTTCTTAACTTATTTGGTTGATAA
GCCAAGATAATGTCCGGGACCCAATTCCTAATCGCCTGCTCTCAATTACCGATGGGACTTTGCGATAAGA
ACAGGGCGACTGGGCGACCGTATAGCCGTGCAACTAACCTTTGATATAACATGAAAAGGGTGAGCTCGCT
GGATTTCAACGATCGATGGCTCTAATCAGCTTTACATGTCTTTAATATGACAACATAATGAAAAGCATAA
AGAACATTACAAACTCCAGATAGGCGCGATTATACGTCGGTTTCTTATACAAAAAAAAAAAAAAATGATA
AAAATGCCAGTTGATAATATATTAAGAAATGGTTTGAACATTTTTGAATTTAATTATTATGCAGAAGTGA
GCAAAAAAATGTGCAATGGCTTTTAAGAAGTCTGATAGTAATTAAAGCGTAATAAAAAGAAAATGCAACT
AACTGATAAAT
